Addgene plasmid #107879: ilux pGEX(-)
Purpose: Bacterial expression of ilux for bioluminescence imaging
Depositing lab: Stefan Hell. Depositing organization: Max Planck Institute for Multidisciplinary Sciences. Publication: Strongly enhanced bacterial bioluminescence with the ilux operon for single-cell imaging. Gregor C, Gwosch KC, Sahl SJ, Hell SW. Proc Natl Acad Sci U S A. 2018 Jan 30;115(5):962-967. doi: 10.1073/pnas.1715946115. Epub 2018 Jan 16. PubMed 29339494.
Backbone
  Vector backbone: pGEX(-)
  Backbone size w/o insert (bp): 4268
  Total vector size (bp): 10873
  Modifications to backbone: GST-deleted version of pGEX-6P-1
  Vector type: Bacterial Expression
Growth in bacteria
  Bacterial resistance: Ampicillin, 100 μg/mL
  Growth temperature: 37°C
  Growth strain: DH5alpha
  Copy number: High Copy
Gene/Insert
  Gene/Insert name: ilux
  Species: Synthetic
  Insert size (bp): 6605
  Promoter: tac
  Cloning method: Restriction Enzyme; 5′ cloning site BamHI (not destroyed); 3′ cloning site NotI (not destroyed)
  Sequencing primers: 5′ CGGTTCTGGCAAATATTCTGAA; 3′ CATGTGTCAGAGGTTTTCAC
Terms and licenses: Academic/Nonprofit Terms; Industry Terms: Not Available to Industry
How to cite: ilux pGEX(-) was a gift from Stefan Hell (Addgene plasmid # 107879 ; http://n2t.net/addgene:107879 ; RRID:Addgene_107879)
