[The description below was written by a language model from this plasmid's Addgene catalogue record and pLannotate feature annotations shown in this document.]
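Description:
ilux pGEX(-) is a 10,873 bp bacterial expression plasmid built on pGEX(-), a derivative of pGEX-6P-1 from which the GST coding sequence has been removed, so the insert is expressed without a fusion tag. It replicates in E. coli from a ColE1/pMB1-type origin, is catalogued as high copy, and is selected with ampicillin through the β-lactamase (AmpR) gene and its own promoter. The backbone also carries lacI, followed by remnants of the lac promoter/operator region and a lacZα fragment, along with small rop, bom and yciV fragments that are vestiges of the parental vector. The two sequence records, one from the depositor and one from repository sequencing, show the same features in the same order with different start coordinates. They differ in the lacI promoter, which is annotated as the stronger lacIq variant in one record and as the ordinary lacI promoter in the other.

The 6.6 kb synthetic ilux insert lies between BamHI and NotI sites downstream of the tac promoter and a lac operator. Transcription is therefore repressed by the plasmid-encoded Lac repressor and can be induced with IPTG. The insert is a polycistronic operon in the order luxC, luxD, luxA, luxB, luxE, annotated as matching the Photorhabdus luminescens bioluminescence operon, followed by frp, matching the Vibrio harveyi NADPH-dependent FMN reductase. LuxA and LuxB form the luciferase. LuxC, LuxD and LuxE supply and recycle its fatty aldehyde substrate, and Frp provides the reduced flavin (FMNH2) the reaction needs. Cells carrying the plasmid can therefore emit light without an externally added substrate. The record gives the purpose as bacterial expression of ilux for bioluminescence imaging, and the associated publication title describes strongly enhanced brightness suitable for single-cell imaging. The specific changes that distinguish ilux from the native genes are not listed in the record.
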