Features (pLannotate 1.2.2; 21 found; start..end, strand, type, name):
      6..107     -  CDS            yciV (fragment): RNAAM_ECOLI - Also known as trpH From Escherichia coli (strain K12).
    183..211     +  promoter       tac promoter: strong E. coli promoter; hybrid between the trp and lac UV5 promoters
    215..237     +  protein_bind   lac operator (fragment): The lac repressor binds to the lac operator to inhibit transcription in E. coli. This inhibition can be relieved by adding lactose or isopropyl-β-D-thiogalactopyranoside (IPTG). lac repressor encoded by lacI
    258..1700    +  CDS            LuxC: LuxC fatty acid reductase; luxC; from the Photorhabdus luminescens bioluminescence operon
   1713..2636    +  CDS            LuxD: LuxD acyltransferase; luxD; from the Photorhabdus luminescens bioluminescence operon
   2691..3773    +  CDS            LuxA: LuxA luciferase subunit; luxA; from the Photorhabdus luminescens bioluminescence operon
   3788..4771    +  CDS            LuxB: LuxB luciferase subunit; luxB; from the Photorhabdus luminescens bioluminescence operon
   4956..6068    +  CDS            LuxE: LuxE; luxE; from the Photorhabdus luminescens bioluminescence operon
   6140..6859    +  CDS            frp: FRP_VIBHA - Experimental evidence at protein level: Swiss-Prot protein existence level 1. Catalyzes the NADPH-dependent reduction of FMN to FMNH(2). Involved in bioluminescence by providing FMNH(2) to luciferase. From Vibrio harveyi (Beneckea harveyi).
   6890..6929    +  CDS            rop (fragment): Rop protein, which maintains plasmids at low copy number; rop
   7031..7071    +  misc_feature   bom (fragment): basis of mobility region from pBR322
   7176..7280    +  promoter       AmpR promoter: bla
   7281..8141    +  CDS            AmpR: β-lactamase; bla; confers resistance to ampicillin, carbenicillin, and related antibiotics
   8312..8900    +  rep_origin     ori: high-copy-number ColE1/pMB1/pBR322/pUC origin of replication
   9086..9137    -  misc_feature   bom (fragment): basis of mobility region from pBR322
   9144..9221    +  promoter       lacIq promoter: lacI (mutant); In the lacIq allele, a single base change in the promoter boosts expression of the lacI gene about 10-fold.
   9222..10304   +  CDS            lacI: lac repressor; lacI; The lac repressor binds to the lac operator to inhibit transcription in E. coli. This inhibition can be relieved by adding lactose or isopropyl-β-D-thiogalactopyranoside (IPTG).
  10317..10338   +  protein_bind   CAP binding site: CAP binding activates transcription in the presence of cAMP. E. coli catabolite activator protein
  10353..10383   +  promoter       lac promoter: promoter for the E. coli lac operon
  10387..10409   +  protein_bind   lac operator (fragment): The lac repressor binds to the lac operator to inhibit transcription in E. coli. This inhibition can be relieved by adding lactose or isopropyl-β-D-thiogalactopyranoside (IPTG). lac repressor encoded by lacI
  10427..10600   +  CDS            lacZα: LacZα fragment of β-galactosidase; lacZ fragment
>Addgene plasmid #107879 | ilux pGEX(-) | depositor full sequence | sequence record 203626 | ilux pGEX(-) sequence 10873 bps
ACGTTATCGACTGCACGGTGCACCAATGCTTCTGGCGTCAGGCAGCCATCGGAAGCTGTGGTATGGCTGT
GCAGGTCGTAAATCACTGCATAATTCGTGTCGCTCAAGGCGCACTCCCGTTCTGGATAATGTTTTTTGCG
CCGACATCATAACGGTTCTGGCAAATATTCTGAAATGAGCTGTTGACAATTAATCATCGGCTCGTATAAT
GTGTGGAATTGTGAGCGGATAACAATTTCACACAGGAAACAGGATCCATGACTAAAAAAATTTCATTCAT
TATTACCGGCCAGGTTGAAATCTTTCCCGAAAGCGATGATTTAGTGCAATCCATTAATTTTGGTGATAAT
AGTGTTTACCTGCCAATATTGAATGACTCTCATGTAAAAAACATTATTGATTGTAATGGAAATAACGAAT
TACGGTTGCATGACATTGTCAATTTTCTCTATACGGTAGGGCAAAGATGGAAAAATGATGAATACTCAAG
ACGCAGGACATACATTCGTGACTTAAAAAAATATATGGGATATTCAGAAGAAATGGCTAAGCTAGAGGCC
AATTGGATATCTATGATATTATGTTCTAAAGGCGGCCTTTATGATGTTGTAGAAAATGAACTTGGTTCTC
GCCATATCATGGATGAATGGCTACCTCAGGATGAAAGTTATGTTCGGGCTTTTCCGAAAGGTAAATCTGT
ACATCTGTTGGCAGGTAATGTTCCATTATCTGGGATCATGTCTATATTACGCGCAATTTTAACTAAGAAT
CAGTGTATTATAAAAACATCGTCAACCGATCCTTTTACCGCTAATGCATTAGCGTTAAGTTTTATTGATG
TAGACCCTAATCATCCGATAACGCGCTCTTTATCTGTTATATATTGGCCCCACCAAGGTGATACATCACT
CGCAAAAGAAATTATGCGACATGCGGATGTTATTGTCGCTTGGGGAGGGCCAGATGCGATTAATTGGGCG
GTAGAGCATGCGCCATCTTATGCTGATGTGATTAAATTTGGTCCTAAAAAGAGTCTTTGCATTATCGATA
ATCCTGTTGATTTGACGTCTGCAGCGACAGGTGCGGCTCATGATGTTTGTTTTTACGATCAGCGAGCTTG
TTTTTCTGCCCAAAACATATATTATATGGGAAATCATTATGAGGAATTTAAGTTAGCGTTGATAGAAAAA
CTTAATCTATATGCGCATATATTACCGAATGCAAAAAAAGATTTTGATGAAAAGGCGGCCTATTCTTTAG
TTCAAAAAGAAAGCTTGTTTGCTGGATTAAAAGTAGAGGTGGATATTCATCAACGTTGGACGATTATTGA
GTCAGATGCAGGTGTGGAATTTAATCAACCACTTGGCAGATGTGTGTACCTTCATCACGTCGATAATATT
GAGCAAATATTGCCTTATGTTCAAAAAAATAAGACGCAAACCATATCTATTTTTCCTTGGGAGTCATCAT
TTAAATATCGAGATGCGTTAGCATTAAAAGGTGCGGAAAGGATTGTAGAAGCAGGAATGAATAACATATT
TCGAGTTGGTGGATCTCATGACGGAATGAGACCGTTGCAACGATTAGTGACATATATTTCTCATGAAAGG
CCATCTAACTATACGGCTAAGGATGTTGCGGTTGAAATAGAACAGACTCGTTTCCTGGAAGAAGATAAGT
TCCTTGTATTTGTCCCATAATAGGTAAAAAGTATGGAAAATGAATCAAAATATAAAACCATCGACCACGT
TATTTGTGTTGAAGGAAATAAAAAAATTCATGTTTGGGAAACGCTGCCAGAAGAAAACAGCCCAAAGAGA
AAGAATGCCATTATTATTGCGTCTGGTTTTGCCCGCAGGATGGATCATTTTGCTGGTCTGGCGGAATATT
TATCGCGGAATGGATTTCATGTGATCCGCTATGATTCGCTTCACCACGTTGGATTGAGTTCAGGGACAAT
TGATGAATTTACAATGTCTATAGGAAAGCAGAGCTTGTTAGCAGTGGTTGATTGGTTAACTACACGAAAA
ATAAATAACTTCGGTATGTTGGCTTCAAGCTTATCTGCGCGGATAGCTTATGCAAGCCTATCTGAAATCA
ATGCTTCGTTTTTAATCACCGCAGTCGGTGTTGTTAACTTAAGATATTCTCTTGAAAGAGCTTTAGGGTT
TGATTATCTCAGTCTACCCATTAATGAATTGCCGAATAATCTAGATTTTGAAGGCCATAAATTGGGTGCT
GAAGTCTTTGCGAGAGATTGTCTTGATTTTGGTTGGGAAGATTTAGCTTCTACAATTAATAACATGATGT
ATCTTGATATACCGTTTATTGCTTTTACTGCAAATAACGATAATTGGGTCAAGCAAGATGAAGTTATCAC
ATTGTTATCAAATATTCGTAGTAATCGATGCAAGATATATTCTTTGTTAGGAAGTTCGCATGACTTGAGT
GAAAATTTAGTGGTCCTGCGCAATTTTTATCAATCGGTTACGAAAGCCGCTATCGCGATGGATAATGATC
ATCTGGATATTGATGTTGATATTACTGAACCGTCATTTGAACATTTAACTATTGCGACAGTCAATGAACG
CCGAATGAGAATTGAGATTGAAAATCAAGCAATTTCTCTGTCTTAAAATCTATTGAGATATTCTATCACT
CAAATAGCAATATAAGGACTCTCTGAATTCATGAAATTTGGAAACTTTTTACTTACATACCAACCTCCCC
AATTTTCTCAAACAGAGGTAATGGAACGTTTGGTTAAATTAGGTCGCATCTCTGAGGAGTGTGGTTTTGA
TACCGTATGGTTACTGGAGCATCATTTCACGGAGTTTGGTCTACTTGGTAACCCTTATGTCGCTGCTGCA
TATTTACTTGGCGCGACTAAAAAATTGAATGTAGGAACCGCCGCTATTGTTCTTCCCACAGCCCATCCAG
TACGCCAACTTGAAGATGTGAATTTATTGGATCAAATGTCAAAAGGACGATTTCGGTTTGGTATTTGCCG
AGGGCTTTACAACAAGGACTTTCGCGTATTCGGCGCGGATATGAATAACAGTCGCGCCTTAGCGGAATGC
TGGTACGGGCTGATAAAGAATGGCATGACAGAGGGATATATGGAAGCTGATAATGAACATATCAAGTTCC
ATAAGGTAAAAGTAAACCCCGCGGCGTATAGCAGAGGTGGCGCACCGGTTTATGTGGTGGCTGAATCAGC
TGCGACGACTGAGTGGGCAGCTCAATTTGGCCTACCGATGATATTAAGTTGGATTATAAATACTAACGAA
AAGAAAGCACAACTTGAGCTTTATAATGAGGTGGCTCAAGAATATGGGCACGATATTCATAATATCGACC
ATTGCTTATCATATATAACATCTGTAGATCATGACTCAATTAAAGCGAAAGAGATTTGCCGGAAATTTCT
GGGGCATTGGTATGATTCTTATGTGAATGCTACGACTATTTTTGATGATTCAGACCAAACAAGAGGTTAT
GATTTCAATAAAGGGCAGTGGCGTGACTTTGTATTAAAAGGACATAAAGATACTAATCGCCGTATTGATT
ACAGTTACGAAATCAATCCCGTGGGAACGCCGCAGGAATGTATTGACATAATTCAAAAAGACATTGATGC
TACAGGAATATCAAATATTTGTTGTGGATTTGAAGCTAATGGAACAGTAGACGAAATTATTGCTTCCATG
AAGCTCTTCCAGTCTGATGTCATGCCATTTCTTAAAGAAAAACAACGTTCGCTATTATATTAGCTAAGGA
GAAAGAAATGAAATTTGGATTGTTCTTCCTTAACTTCATCAATCCGACAACTGTTCAAGAACAAAGTATA
GTTCGCATGCAGGAAATAACGGAGTATGTTGATAAGTTGAATTTTGAACAGATTTTAGTGTATGAAAATC
ATTTTTCAGATAATGGTGTTGTCGGCGCTCCTCTGACTGTTTCTGGTTTTCTGCTCGGTTTAACAGAGAA
AATTAAAATTGGTTCATTAAATCACATCATTACAACTCATCATCCTGTCCGCATAGCGGAGGAAGCTTGC
TTATTGGATCAGTTAAGTGAAGGGAGATTTATTTTAGGGTTTAGTGATTGCGAAAAAAAAGATGAAATGC
ATTTTTTTAATCGCCCGGCTGAATATCAACAGCAACTATTTGAAGAGTGTTATGAAATCATTAACGATGC
TTTAACAACAGGCTATTGTAATCCAGATAACGATTTTTATAGCTTCCCTAAAATATCTGTAAATCCCCAT
GCTTATACGCCAGGCGGACCTCGGAAATATGTAACAGCAACCAGTCATCATATTGTTGAGTGGGCGGCCA
AAAAAGGTATTCCTCTCATCTTTAAGTGGGATGATTCTAATGATGTTAGATATGAATATGCTGAAAGATA
TAAAGCCGTCGCGGATAAATATGACGTTGACCTATCAGAGATAGACCATCAGTTAATGATATTAGTTAAC
TATAACGAAGATAGTAATAAAGCTAAACAAGAGACGCGTGCATTTATTAGTGATTATGTTCTTGAAATGC
ACCCTAATGAAGATTTCGAAAATAAACTTGAAGAAATAATTGCAGAAAACGCTGTCGGAAATTATACGGA
GTGTATAACTGCGGCTAAATTGGCAATTGAAAAGTGTGGTGCGAAAAGTGTATTGCTGTCCTTTGAACCA
ATGAATGATTTGATGAGCCAAAAAAATGTAATCAATATTGTTGATGATAATATTAAGAAGTACCACATGG
AATATACCTAACCATGGTAGATTTCGAGTTGCAGCGAGGCGGCAAGTGAACGAATCCCCAGGAGCATAGA
TAACTATGTGACTGGGGTGAGTGAAAGCAGCCAACAAAGCAGCAGCTTGAAAGATGAAGGGTATAAAAGA
GTATGACAGCAGTGCTGCCATACTTTCTAATATTATCTTGAGGAGTAAAACAGGTATGACTTCATATGTT
GATAAACAAGAAATTACAGCAAGCTCAGAAATTGATGATTTGATTTTTTCGAGCGATCCATTAGTGTGGT
CTTACGACGAGCAGGAAAAAATCAGAAAGAAACTTGTGCTTGATGCATTTCGTAATCATTATAAACATTG
TCGAGAATATCGTCACTACTGTCAGGCACACAAAGTAGATGACAATATTACGGAAATTGATGACATACCT
GTATTCCCAACATCGGTTTTTAAGTTTACTCGCTTATTAACTTCTCAGGAAAACGAGATTGAAAGTTGGT
TTACCAGTAGCGGCACGAATGGTTTAAAAAGTCAGGTGGCGCGTGACAGATTAAGTATTGAGAGACTCTT
AGGCTCTGTGAGTTATGGCATGAAATATGTTGGTAGTTGGTTTGATCATCAAATAGAATTAGTCAATTTG
GGACCAGATAGATTTAATGCTCATAATATTTGGTTTAAATATGTTATGAGTTTGGTGGAATTGTTATATC
CTACGACATTTACCGTAACAGAAGAACGAATAGATTTTGTTAAAACATTGAATAGTCTTGAACGAATAAA
AAATCAAGGGAAAGATCTTTGTCTTATTGGTTCGCCATACTTTATTTATTTACTCTGCCATTATATGAAA
GATAAAAAAATCTCATTTTCTGGAGATAAAAGCCTTTATATCATAACCGGAGGCGGCTGGAAAAGTTACG
AAAAAGAATCTCTGAAACGTGATGATTTCAATCATCTTTTATTTGATACTTTCAATCTCAGTGATATTAG
TCAGATCCGAGATATATTTAATCAAGTTGAACTCAACACTTGTTTCTTTGAGGATGAAATGCAGCGTAAA
CATGTTCCGCCGTGGGTATATGCGCGAGCGCTTGATCCTGAAACGTTGAAACCTGTACCTGATGGAACGC
CGGGGTTGATGAGTTATATGGATGCGTCAGCAACCAGTTATCCAGCATTTATTGTTACCGATGATGTCGG
GATAATTAGCAGAGAATATGGTAAGTATCCCGGCGTGCTCGTTGAAATTTTACGTCGCGTCAATACGAGG
ACGCAGAAAGGGTGTGCTTTAAGCTTAACCGAAGCGTTTGATAGTTGAGTCGACCTAAGGAGAAAGAAAT
GGTGAAGATACAGCCCATCCCCACAACTAGCCAGGGCAGCCTTTTTATAATGAATAGCACCATAGAGACA
ATCCTGGGCCATAGATCCATTAGGAAGTTCACATCTGAACCTATTGCTAGTGAGCAGCTGCAAACGATTC
TTCAGTCTGGGCTCGCTGCTTCAAGCTCATCCATGCTGCAGGTTGTGAGTATAATTCGGGTTACAGACAC
GGAAAAGAGAAAATTGCTCGCTCAATATGCCGGCAACCAGACGTATGTGGAATCCGCTGCTGAGTTCCTG
GTCTTTTGTATAGACTACCAGCGACACGCTACTATCAACCCCGATGTCCAAGCTGACTTTACCGAGCTGA
CCCTGATTGGTGCAGTGGATTCCGGCATAATGGCCCAGAATTGCCTCCTGGCAGCAGAATCAATGGGTCT
TGGCGGAGTCTATATCGGAGGACTTCGGAACTCAGCTGCCCAAGTGGATGAGTTGCTCGGACTGCCCAAG
AACACAGCTATCCTCTTCGGAATGTGCTTGGGGCACCCCGATCAGAGCCCTGAGACAAAGCCTAGACTGC
CCGCTCATGTGATCGTGCACGAGAACCAATATCAAGCTCTGAACATTGACGACGTACAGGCGTATGACAA
AACATTGCAGGAGTATTATGCCAGCAGAACCAGCAACCAGAAGCAGAGTGTCTGGTCCCAGGAAACTGCA
GGCAAGCTGGCCGGAGAATCCCTCCCACACATCCTGCCATACCTGAACTCCAAGGGCCTTGCCAGAAGGT
AAGCGGCCGCATCGTGACTGACTGACGATCTGCCTCGCGCGTTTCGGTGATGACGGTGAAAACCTCTGAC
ACATGCAGCTCCCGGAGACGGTCACAGCTTGTCTGTAAGCGGATGCCGGGAGCAGACAAGCCCGTCAGGG
CGCGTCAGCGGGTGTTGGCGGGTGTCGGGGCGCAGCCATGACCCAGTCACGTAGCGATAGCGGAGTGTAT
AATTCTTGAAGACGAAAGGGCCTCGTGATACGCCTATTTTTATAGGTTAATGTCATGATAATAATGGTTT
CTTAGACGTCAGGTGGCACTTTTCGGGGAAATGTGCGCGGAACCCCTATTTGTTTATTTTTCTAAATACA
TTCAAATATGTATCCGCTCATGAGACAATAACCCTGATAAATGCTTCAATAATATTGAAAAAGGAAGAGT
ATGAGTATTCAACATTTCCGTGTCGCCCTTATTCCCTTTTTTGCGGCATTTTGCCTTCCTGTTTTTGCTC
ACCCAGAAACGCTGGTGAAAGTAAAAGATGCTGAAGATCAGTTGGGTGCACGAGTGGGTTACATCGAACT
GGATCTCAACAGCGGTAAGATCCTTGAGAGTTTTCGCCCCGAAGAACGTTTTCCAATGATGAGCACTTTT
AAAGTTCTGCTATGTGGCGCGGTATTATCCCGTGTTGACGCCGGGCAAGAGCAACTCGGTCGCCGCATAC
ACTATTCTCAGAATGACTTGGTTGAGTACTCACCAGTCACAGAAAAGCATCTTACGGATGGCATGACAGT
AAGAGAATTATGCAGTGCTGCCATAACCATGAGTGATAACACTGCGGCCAACTTACTTCTGACAACGATC
GGAGGACCGAAGGAGCTAACCGCTTTTTTGCACAACATGGGGGATCATGTAACTCGCCTTGATCGTTGGG
AACCGGAGCTGAATGAAGCCATACCAAACGACGAGCGTGACACCACGATGCCTGCAGCAATGGCAACAAC
GTTGCGCAAACTATTAACTGGCGAACTACTTACTCTAGCTTCCCGGCAACAATTAATAGACTGGATGGAG
GCGGATAAAGTTGCAGGACCACTTCTGCGCTCGGCCCTTCCGGCTGGCTGGTTTATTGCTGATAAATCTG
GAGCCGGTGAGCGTGGGTCTCGCGGTATCATTGCAGCACTGGGGCCAGATGGTAAGCCCTCCCGTATCGT
AGTTATCTACACGACGGGGAGTCAGGCAACTATGGATGAACGAAATAGACAGATCGCTGAGATAGGTGCC
TCACTGATTAAGCATTGGTAACTGTCAGACCAAGTTTACTCATATATACTTTAGATTGATTTAAAACTTC
ATTTTTAATTTAAAAGGATCTAGGTGAAGATCCTTTTTGATAATCTCATGACCAAAATCCCTTAACGTGA
GTTTTCGTTCCACTGAGCGTCAGACCCCGTAGAAAAGATCAAAGGATCTTCTTGAGATCCTTTTTTTCTG
CGCGTAATCTGCTGCTTGCAAACAAAAAAACCACCGCTACCAGCGGTGGTTTGTTTGCCGGATCAAGAGC
TACCAACTCTTTTTCCGAAGGTAACTGGCTTCAGCAGAGCGCAGATACCAAATACTGTCCTTCTAGTGTA
GCCGTAGTTAGGCCACCACTTCAAGAACTCTGTAGCACCGCCTACATACCTCGCTCTGCTAATCCTGTTA
CCAGTGGCTGCTGCCAGTGGCGATAAGTCGTGTCTTACCGGGTTGGACTCAAGACGATAGTTACCGGATA
AGGCGCAGCGGTCGGGCTGAACGGGGGGTTCGTGCACACAGCCCAGCTTGGAGCGAACGACCTACACCGA
ACTGAGATACCTACAGCGTGAGCTATGAGAAAGCGCCACGCTTCCCGAAGGGAGAAAGGCGGACAGGTAT
CCGGTAAGCGGCAGGGTCGGAACAGGAGAGCGCACGAGGGAGCTTCCAGGGGGAAACGCCTGGTATCTTT
ATAGTCCTGTCGGGTTTCGCCACCTCTGACTTGAGCGTCGATTTTTGTGATGCTCGTCAGGGGGGCGGAG
CCTATGGAAAAACGCCAGCAACGCGGCCTTTTTACGGTTCCTGGCCTTTTGCTGGCCTTTTGCTCACATG
TTCTTTCCTGCGTTATCCCCTGATTCTGTGGATAACCGTATTACCGCCTTTGAGTGAGCTGATACCGCTC
GCCGCAGCCGAACGACCGAGCGCAGCGAGTCAGTGAGCGAGGAAGCGGAAGAGCGCCTGATGCGGTATTT
TCTCCTTACGCATCTGTGCGGTATTTCACACCGCATAAATTCCGACACCATCGAATGGTGCAAAACCTTT
CGCGGTATGGCATGATAGCGCCCGGAAGAGAGTCAATTCAGGGTGGTGAATGTGAAACCAGTAACGTTAT
ACGATGTCGCAGAGTATGCCGGTGTCTCTTATCAGACCGTTTCCCGCGTGGTGAACCAGGCCAGCCACGT
TTCTGCGAAAACGCGGGAAAAAGTGGAAGCGGCGATGGCGGAGCTGAATTACATTCCCAACCGCGTGGCA
CAACAACTGGCGGGCAAACAGTCGTTGCTGATTGGCGTTGCCACCTCCAGTCTGGCCCTGCACGCGCCGT
CGCAAATTGTCGCGGCGATTAAATCTCGCGCCGATCAACTGGGTGCCAGCGTGGTGGTGTCGATGGTAGA
ACGAAGCGGCGTCGAAGCCTGTAAAGCGGCGGTGCACAATCTTCTCGCGCAACGCGTCAGTGGGCTGATC
ATTAACTATCCGCTGGATGACCAGGATGCCATTGCTGTGGAAGCTGCCTGCACTAATGTTCCGGCGTTAT
TTCTTGATGTCTCTGACCAGACACCCATCAACAGTATTATTTTCTCCCATGAAGACGGTACGCGACTGGG
CGTGGAGCATCTGGTCGCATTGGGTCACCAGCAAATCGCGCTGTTAGCGGGCCCATTAAGTTCTGTCTCG
GCGCGTCTGCGTCTGGCTGGCTGGCATAAATATCTCACTCGCAATCAAATTCAGCCGATAGCGGAACGGG
AAGGCGACTGGAGTGCCATGTCCGGTTTTCAACAAACCATGCAAATGCTGAATGAGGGCATCGTTCCCAC
TGCGATGCTGGTTGCCAACGATCAGATGGCGCTGGGCGCAATGCGCGCCATTACCGAGTCCGGGCTGCGC
GTTGGTGCGGATATCTCGGTAGTGGGATACGACGATACCGAAGACAGCTCATGTTATATCCCGCCGTCAA
CCACCATCAAACAGGATTTTCGCCTGCTGGGGCAAACCAGCGTGGACCGCTTGCTGCAACTCTCTCAGGG
CCAGGCGGTGAAGGGCAATCAGCTGTTGCCCGTCTCACTGGTGAAAAGAAAAACCACCCTGGCGCCCAAT
ACGCAAACCGCCTCTCCCCGCGCGTTGGCCGATTCATTAATGCAGCTGGCACGACAGGTTTCCCGACTGG
AAAGCGGGCAGTGAGCGCAACGCAATTAATGTGAGTTAGCTCACTCATTAGGCACCCCAGGCTTTACACT
TTATGCTTCCGGCTCGTATGTTGTGTGGAATTGTGAGCGGATAACAATTTCACACAGGAAACAGCTATGA
CCATGATTACGGATTCACTGGCCGTCGTTTTACAACGTCGTGACTGGGAAAACCCTGGCGTTACCCAACT
TAATCGCCTTGCAGCACATCCCCCTTTCGCCAGCTGGCGTAATAGCGAAGAGGCCCGCACCGATCGCCCT
TCCCAACAGTTGCGCAGCCTGAATGGCGAATGGCGCTTTGCCTGGTTTCCGGCACCAGAAGCGGTGCCGG
AAAGCTGGCTGGAGTGCGATCTTCCTGAGGCCGATACTGTCGTCGTCCCCTCAAACTGGCAGATGCACGG
TTACGATGCGCCCATCTACACCAACGTAACCTATCCCATTACGGTCAATCCGCCGTTTGTTCCCACGGAG
AATCCGACGGGTTGTTACTCGCTCACATTTAATGTTGATGAAAGCTGGCTACAGGAAGGCCAGACGCGAA
TTATTTTTGATGGCGTTGGAATT
