Features (pLannotate 1.2.2; 21 found; start..end, strand, type, name):
     44..72      +  promoter       tac promoter: strong E. coli promoter; hybrid between the trp and lac UV5 promoters
     76..98      +  protein_bind   lac operator (fragment): The lac repressor binds to the lac operator to inhibit transcription in E. coli. This inhibition can be relieved by adding lactose or isopropyl-β-D-thiogalactopyranoside (IPTG). lac repressor encoded by lacI
    119..1561    +  CDS            LuxC: LuxC fatty acid reductase; luxC; from the Photorhabdus luminescens bioluminescence operon
   1574..2497    +  CDS            LuxD: LuxD acyltransferase; luxD; from the Photorhabdus luminescens bioluminescence operon
   2552..3634    +  CDS            LuxA: LuxA luciferase subunit; luxA; from the Photorhabdus luminescens bioluminescence operon
   3649..4632    +  CDS            LuxB: LuxB luciferase subunit; luxB; from the Photorhabdus luminescens bioluminescence operon
   4817..5929    +  CDS            LuxE: LuxE; luxE; from the Photorhabdus luminescens bioluminescence operon
   6001..6720    +  CDS            frp: FRP_VIBHA - Experimental evidence at protein level: Swiss-Prot protein existence level 1. Catalyzes the NADPH-dependent reduction of FMN to FMNH(2). Involved in bioluminescence by providing FMNH(2) to luciferase. From Vibrio harveyi (Beneckea harveyi).
   6751..6790    +  CDS            rop (fragment): Rop protein, which maintains plasmids at low copy number; rop
   6892..6932    +  misc_feature   bom (fragment): basis of mobility region from pBR322
   7037..7141    +  promoter       AmpR promoter: bla
   7142..8002    +  CDS            AmpR: β-lactamase; bla; confers resistance to ampicillin, carbenicillin, and related antibiotics
   8173..8761    +  rep_origin     ori: high-copy-number ColE1/pMB1/pBR322/pUC origin of replication
   8947..8998    -  misc_feature   bom (fragment): basis of mobility region from pBR322
   9005..9082    +  promoter       lacI promoter: lacI
   9083..10165   +  CDS            lacI: lac repressor; lacI; The lac repressor binds to the lac operator to inhibit transcription in E. coli. This inhibition can be relieved by adding lactose or isopropyl-β-D-thiogalactopyranoside (IPTG).
  10178..10199   +  protein_bind   CAP binding site: CAP binding activates transcription in the presence of cAMP. E. coli catabolite activator protein
  10214..10244   +  promoter       lac promoter: promoter for the E. coli lac operon
  10248..10270   +  protein_bind   lac operator (fragment): The lac repressor binds to the lac operator to inhibit transcription in E. coli. This inhibition can be relieved by adding lactose or isopropyl-β-D-thiogalactopyranoside (IPTG). lac repressor encoded by lacI
  10288..10461   +  CDS            lacZα: LacZα fragment of β-galactosidase; lacZ fragment
  10725..10841   -  CDS            yciV (fragment): RNAAM_ECOLI - Also known as trpH From Escherichia coli (strain K12).
>Addgene plasmid #107879 | ilux pGEX(-) | addgene full sequence | sequence record 207645 | Addgene NGS Result
GCCGACATCATAACGGTTCTGGCAAATATTCTGAAATGAGCTGTTGACAATTAATCATCGGCTCGTATAA
TGTGTGGAATTGTGAGCGGATAACAATTTCACACAGGAAACAGGATCCATGACTAAAAAAATTTCATTCA
TTATTACCGGCCAGGTTGAAATCTTTCCCGAAAGCGATGATTTAGTGCAATCCATTAATTTTGGTGATAA
TAGTGTTTACCTGCCAATATTGAATGACTCTCATGTAAAAAACATTATTGATTGTAATGGAAATAACGAA
TTACGGTTGCATGACATTGTCAATTTTCTCTATACGGTAGGGCAAAGATGGAAAAATGATGAATACTCAA
GACGCAGGACATACATTCGTGACTTAAAAAAATATATGGGATATTCAGAAGAAATGGCTAAGCTAGAGGC
CAATTGGATATCTATGATATTATGTTCTAAAGGCGGCCTTTATGATGTTGTAGAAAATGAACTTGGTTCT
CGCCATATCATGGATGAATGGCTACCTCAGGATGAAAGTTATGTTCGGGCTTTTCCGAAAGGTAAATCTG
TACATCTGTTGGCAGGTAATGTTCCATTATCTGGGATCATGTCTATATTACGCGCAATTTTAACTAAGAA
TCAGTGTATTATAAAAACATCGTCAACCGATCCTTTTACCGCTAATGCATTAGCGTTAAGTTTTATTGAT
GTAGACCCTAATCATCCGATAACGCGCTCTTTATCTGTTATATATTGGCCCCACCAAGGTGATACATCAC
TCGCAAAAGAAATTATGCGACATGCGGATGTTATTGTCGCTTGGGGAGGGCCAGATGCGATTAATTGGGC
GGTAGAGCATGCGCCATCTTATGCTGATGTGATTAAATTTGGTCCTAAAAAGAGTCTTTGCATTATCGAT
AATCCTGTTGATTTGACGTCTGCAGCGACAGGTGCGGCTCATGATGTTTGTTTTTACGATCAGCGAGCTT
GTTTTTCTGCCCAAAACATATATTATATGGGAAATCATTATGAGGAATTTAAGTTAGCGTTGATAGAAAA
ACTTAATCTATATGCGCATATATTACCGAATGCAAAAAAAGATTTTGATGAAAAGGCGGCCTATTCTTTA
GTTCAAAAAGAAAGCTTGTTTGCTGGATTAAAAGTAGAGGTGGATATTCATCAACGTTGGACGATTATTG
AGTCAGATGCAGGTGTGGAATTTAATCAACCACTTGGCAGATGTGTGTACCTTCATCACGTCGATAATAT
TGAGCAAATATTGCCTTATGTTCAAAAAAATAAGACGCAAACCATATCTATTTTTCCTTGGGAGTCATCA
TTTAAATATCGAGATGCGTTAGCATTAAAAGGTGCGGAAAGGATTGTAGAAGCAGGAATGAATAACATAT
TTCGAGTTGGTGGATCTCATGACGGAATGAGACCGTTGCAACGATTAGTGACATATATTTCTCATGAAAG
GCCATCTAACTATACGGCTAAGGATGTTGCGGTTGAAATAGAACAGACTCGTTTCCTGGAAGAAGATAAG
TTCCTTGTATTTGTCCCATAATAGGTAAAAAGTATGGAAAATGAATCAAAATATAAAACCATCGACCACG
TTATTTGTGTTGAAGGAAATAAAAAAATTCATGTTTGGGAAACGCTGCCAGAAGAAAACAGCCCAAAGAG
AAAGAATGCCATTATTATTGCGTCTGGTTTTGCCCGCAGGATGGATCATTTTGCTGGTCTGGCGGAATAT
TTATCGCGGAATGGATTTCATGTGATCCGCTATGATTCGCTTCACCACGTTGGATTGAGTTCAGGGACAA
TTGATGAATTTACAATGTCTATAGGAAAGCAGAGCTTGTTAGCAGTGGTTGATTGGTTAACTACACGAAA
AATAAATAACTTCGGTATGTTGGCTTCAAGCTTATCTGCGCGGATAGCTTATGCAAGCCTATCTGAAATC
AATGCTTCGTTTTTAATCACCGCAGTCGGTGTTGTTAACTTAAGATATTCTCTTGAAAGAGCTTTAGGGT
TTGATTATCTCAGTCTACCCATTAATGAATTGCCGAATAATCTAGATTTTGAAGGCCATAAATTGGGTGC
TGAAGTCTTTGCGAGAGATTGTCTTGATTTTGGTTGGGAAGATTTAGCTTCTACAATTAATAACATGATG
TATCTTGATATACCGTTTATTGCTTTTACTGCAAATAACGATAATTGGGTCAAGCAAGATGAAGTTATCA
CATTGTTATCAAATATTCGTAGTAATCGATGCAAGATATATTCTTTGTTAGGAAGTTCGCATGACTTGAG
TGAAAATTTAGTGGTCCTGCGCAATTTTTATCAATCGGTTACGAAAGCCGCTATCGCGATGGATAATGAT
CATCTGGATATTGATGTTGATATTACTGAACCGTCATTTGAACATTTAACTATTGCGACAGTCAATGAAC
GCCGAATGAGAATTGAGATTGAAAATCAAGCAATTTCTCTGTCTTAAAATCTATTGAGATATTCTATCAC
TCAAATAGCAATATAAGGACTCTCTGAATTCATGAAATTTGGAAACTTTTTACTTACATACCAACCTCCC
CAATTTTCTCAAACAGAGGTAATGGAACGTTTGGTTAAATTAGGTCGCATCTCTGAGGAGTGTGGTTTTG
ATACCGTATGGTTACTGGAGCATCATTTCACGGAGTTTGGTCTACTTGGTAACCCTTATGTCGCTGCTGC
ATATTTACTTGGCGCGACTAAAAAATTGAATGTAGGAACCGCCGCTATTGTTCTTCCCACAGCCCATCCA
GTACGCCAACTTGAAGATGTGAATTTATTGGATCAAATGTCAAAAGGACGATTTCGGTTTGGTATTTGCC
GAGGGCTTTACAACAAGGACTTTCGCGTATTCGGCGCGGATATGAATAACAGTCGCGCCTTAGCGGAATG
CTGGTACGGGCTGATAAAGAATGGCATGACAGAGGGATATATGGAAGCTGATAATGAACATATCAAGTTC
CATAAGGTAAAAGTAAACCCCGCGGCGTATAGCAGAGGTGGCGCACCGGTTTATGTGGTGGCTGAATCAG
CTGCGACGACTGAGTGGGCAGCTCAATTTGGCCTACCGATGATATTAAGTTGGATTATAAATACTAACGA
AAAGAAAGCACAACTTGAGCTTTATAATGAGGTGGCTCAAGAATATGGGCACGATATTCATAATATCGAC
CATTGCTTATCATATATAACATCTGTAGATCATGACTCAATTAAAGCGAAAGAGATTTGCCGGAAATTTC
TGGGGCATTGGTATGATTCTTATGTGAATGCTACGACTATTTTTGATGATTCAGACCAAACAAGAGGTTA
TGATTTCAATAAAGGGCAGTGGCGTGACTTTGTATTAAAAGGACATAAAGATACTAATCGCCGTATTGAT
TACAGTTACGAAATCAATCCCGTGGGAACGCCGCAGGAATGTATTGACATAATTCAAAAAGACATTGATG
CTACAGGAATATCAAATATTTGTTGTGGATTTGAAGCTAATGGAACAGTAGACGAAATTATTGCTTCCAT
GAAGCTCTTCCAGTCTGATGTCATGCCATTTCTTAAAGAAAAACAACGTTCGCTATTATATTAGCTAAGG
AGAAAGAAATGAAATTTGGATTGTTCTTCCTTAACTTCATCAATCCGACAACTGTTCAAGAACAAAGTAT
AGTTCGCATGCAGGAAATAACGGAGTATGTTGATAAGTTGAATTTTGAACAGATTTTAGTGTATGAAAAT
CATTTTTCAGATAATGGTGTTGTCGGCGCTCCTCTGACTGTTTCTGGTTTTCTGCTCGGTTTAACAGAGA
AAATTAAAATTGGTTCATTAAATCACATCATTACAACTCATCATCCTGTCCGCATAGCGGAGGAAGCTTG
CTTATTGGATCAGTTAAGTGAAGGGAGATTTATTTTAGGGTTTAGTGATTGCGAAAAAAAAGATGAAATG
CATTTTTTTAATCGCCCGGCTGAATATCAACAGCAACTATTTGAAGAGTGTTATGAAATCATTAACGATG
CTTTAACAACAGGCTATTGTAATCCAGATAACGATTTTTATAGCTTCCCTAAAATATCTGTAAATCCCCA
TGCTTATACGCCAGGCGGACCTCGGAAATATGTAACAGCAACCAGTCATCATATTGTTGAGTGGGCGGCC
AAAAAAGGTATTCCTCTCATCTTTAAGTGGGATGATTCTAATGATGTTAGATATGAATATGCTGAAAGAT
ATAAAGCCGTCGCGGATAAATATGACGTTGACCTATCAGAGATAGACCATCAGTTAATGATATTAGTTAA
CTATAACGAAGATAGTAATAAAGCTAAACAAGAGACGCGTGCATTTATTAGTGATTATGTTCTTGAAATG
CACCCTAATGAAGATTTCGAAAATAAACTTGAAGAAATAATTGCAGAAAACGCTGTCGGAAATTATACGG
AGTGTATAACTGCGGCTAAATTGGCAATTGAAAAGTGTGGTGCGAAAAGTGTATTGCTGTCCTTTGAACC
AATGAATGATTTGATGAGCCAAAAAAATGTAATCAATATTGTTGATGATAATATTAAGAAGTACCACATG
GAATATACCTAACCATGGTAGATTTCGAGTTGCAGCGAGGCGGCAAGTGAACGAATCCCCAGGAGCATAG
ATAACTATGTGACTGGGGTGAGTGAAAGCAGCCAACAAAGCAGCAGCTTGAAAGATGAAGGGTATAAAAG
AGTATGACAGCAGTGCTGCCATACTTTCTAATATTATCTTGAGGAGTAAAACAGGTATGACTTCATATGT
TGATAAACAAGAAATTACAGCAAGCTCAGAAATTGATGATTTGATTTTTTCGAGCGATCCATTAGTGTGG
TCTTACGACGAGCAGGAAAAAATCAGAAAGAAACTTGTGCTTGATGCATTTCGTAATCATTATAAACATT
GTCGAGAATATCGTCACTACTGTCAGGCACACAAAGTAGATGACAATATTACGGAAATTGATGACATACC
TGTATTCCCAACATCGGTTTTTAAGTTTACTCGCTTATTAACTTCTCAGGAAAACGAGATTGAAAGTTGG
TTTACCAGTAGCGGCACGAATGGTTTAAAAAGTCAGGTGGCGCGTGACAGATTAAGTATTGAGAGACTCT
TAGGCTCTGTGAGTTATGGCATGAAATATGTTGGTAGTTGGTTTGATCATCAAATAGAATTAGTCAATTT
GGGACCAGATAGATTTAATGCTCATAATATTTGGTTTAAATATGTTATGAGTTTGGTGGAATTGTTATAT
CCTACGACATTTACCGTAACAGAAGAACGAATAGATTTTGTTAAAACATTGAATAGTCTTGAACGAATAA
AAAATCAAGGGAAAGATCTTTGTCTTATTGGTTCGCCATACTTTATTTATTTACTCTGCCATTATATGAA
AGATAAAAAAATCTCATTTTCTGGAGATAAAAGCCTTTATATCATAACCGGAGGCGGCTGGAAAAGTTAC
GAAAAAGAATCTCTGAAACGTGATGATTTCAATCATCTTTTATTTGATACTTTCAATCTCAGTGATATTA
GTCAGATCCGAGATATATTTAATCAAGTTGAACTCAACACTTGTTTCTTTGAGGATGAAATGCAGCGTAA
ACATGTTCCGCCGTGGGTATATGCGCGAGCGCTTGATCCTGAAACGTTGAAACCTGTACCTGATGGAACG
CCGGGGTTGATGAGTTATATGGATGCGTCAGCAACCAGTTATCCAGCATTTATTGTTACCGATGATGTCG
GGATAATTAGCAGAGAATATGGTAAGTATCCCGGCGTGCTCGTTGAAATTTTACGTCGCGTCAATACGAG
GACGCAGAAAGGGTGTGCTTTAAGCTTAACCGAAGCGTTTGATAGTTGAGTCGACCTAAGGAGAAAGAAA
TGGTGAAGATACAGCCCATCCCCACAACTAGCCAGGGCAGCCTTTTTATAATGAATAGCACCATAGAGAC
AATCCTGGGCCATAGATCCATTAGGAAGTTCACATCTGAACCTATTGCTAGTGAGCAGCTGCAAACGATT
CTTCAGTCTGGGCTCGCTGCTTCAAGCTCATCCATGCTGCAGGTTGTGAGTATAATTCGGGTTACAGACA
CGGAAAAGAGAAAATTGCTCGCTCAATATGCCGGCAACCAGACGTATGTGGAATCCGCTGCTGAGTTCCT
GGTCTTTTGTATAGACTACCAGCGACACGCTACTATCAACCCCGATGTCCAAGCTGACTTTACCGAGCTG
ACCCTGATTGGTGCAGTGGATTCCGGCATAATGGCCCAGAATTGCCTCCTGGCAGCAGAATCAATGGGTC
TTGGCGGAGTCTATATCGGAGGACTTCGGAACTCAGCTGCCCAAGTGGATGAGTTGCTCGGACTGCCCAA
GAACACAGCTATCCTCTTCGGAATGTGCTTGGGGCACCCCGATCAGAGCCCTGAGACAAAGCCTAGACTG
CCCGCTCATGTGATCGTGCACGAGAACCAATATCAAGCTCTGAACATTGACGACGTACAGGCGTATGACA
AAACATTGCAGGAGTATTATGCCAGCAGAACCAGCAACCAGAAGCAGAGTGTCTGGTCCCAGGAAACTGC
AGGCAAGCTGGCCGGAGAATCCCTCCCACACATCCTGCCATACCTGAACTCCAAGGGCCTTGCCAGAAGG
TAAGCGGCCGCATCGTGACTGACTGACGATCTGCCTCGCGCGTTTCGGTGATGACGGTGAAAACCTCTGA
CACATGCAGCTCCCGGAGACGGTCACAGCTTGTCTGTAAGCGGATGCCGGGAGCAGACAAGCCCGTCAGG
GCGCGTCAGCGGGTGTTGGCGGGTGTCGGGGCGCAGCCATGACCCAGTCACGTAGCGATAGCGGAGTGTA
TAATTCTTGAAGACGAAAGGGCCTCGTGATACGCCTATTTTTATAGGTTAATGTCATGATAATAATGGTT
TCTTAGACGTCAGGTGGCACTTTTCGGGGAAATGTGCGCGGAACCCCTATTTGTTTATTTTTCTAAATAC
ATTCAAATATGTATCCGCTCATGAGACAATAACCCTGATAAATGCTTCAATAATATTGAAAAAGGAAGAG
TATGAGTATTCAACATTTCCGTGTCGCCCTTATTCCCTTTTTTGCGGCATTTTGCCTTCCTGTTTTTGCT
CACCCAGAAACGCTGGTGAAAGTAAAAGATGCTGAAGATCAGTTGGGTGCACGAGTGGGTTACATCGAAC
TGGATCTCAACAGCGGTAAGATCCTTGAGAGTTTTCGCCCCGAAGAACGTTTTCCAATGATGAGCACTTT
TAAAGTTCTGCTATGTGGCGCGGTATTATCCCGTGTTGACGCCGGGCAAGAGCAACTCGGTCGCCGCATA
CACTATTCTCAGAATGACTTGGTTGAGTACTCACCAGTCACAGAAAAGCATCTTACGGATGGCATGACAG
TAAGAGAATTATGCAGTGCTGCCATAACCATGAGTGATAACACTGCGGCCAACTTACTTCTGACAACGAT
CGGAGGACCGAAGGAGCTAACCGCTTTTTTGCACAACATGGGGGATCATGTAACTCGCCTTGATCGTTGG
GAACCGGAGCTGAATGAAGCCATACCAAACGACGAGCGTGACACCACGATGCCTGCAGCAATGGCAACAA
CGTTGCGCAAACTATTAACTGGCGAACTACTTACTCTAGCTTCCCGGCAACAATTAATAGACTGGATGGA
GGCGGATAAAGTTGCAGGACCACTTCTGCGCTCGGCCCTTCCGGCTGGCTGGTTTATTGCTGATAAATCT
GGAGCCGGTGAGCGTGGGTCTCGCGGTATCATTGCAGCACTGGGGCCAGATGGTAAGCCCTCCCGTATCG
TAGTTATCTACACGACGGGGAGTCAGGCAACTATGGATGAACGAAATAGACAGATCGCTGAGATAGGTGC
CTCACTGATTAAGCATTGGTAACTGTCAGACCAAGTTTACTCATATATACTTTAGATTGATTTAAAACTT
CATTTTTAATTTAAAAGGATCTAGGTGAAGATCCTTTTTGATAATCTCATGACCAAAATCCCTTAACGTG
AGTTTTCGTTCCACTGAGCGTCAGACCCCGTAGAAAAGATCAAAGGATCTTCTTGAGATCCTTTTTTTCT
GCGCGTAATCTGCTGCTTGCAAACAAAAAAACCACCGCTACCAGCGGTGGTTTGTTTGCCGGATCAAGAG
CTACCAACTCTTTTTCCGAAGGTAACTGGCTTCAGCAGAGCGCAGATACCAAATACTGTCCTTCTAGTGT
AGCCGTAGTTAGGCCACCACTTCAAGAACTCTGTAGCACCGCCTACATACCTCGCTCTGCTAATCCTGTT
ACCAGTGGCTGCTGCCAGTGGCGATAAGTCGTGTCTTACCGGGTTGGACTCAAGACGATAGTTACCGGAT
AAGGCGCAGCGGTCGGGCTGAACGGGGGGTTCGTGCACACAGCCCAGCTTGGAGCGAACGACCTACACCG
AACTGAGATACCTACAGCGTGAGCTATGAGAAAGCGCCACGCTTCCCGAAGGGAGAAAGGCGGACAGGTA
TCCGGTAAGCGGCAGGGTCGGAACAGGAGAGCGCACGAGGGAGCTTCCAGGGGGAAACGCCTGGTATCTT
TATAGTCCTGTCGGGTTTCGCCACCTCTGACTTGAGCGTCGATTTTTGTGATGCTCGTCAGGGGGGCGGA
GCCTATGGAAAAACGCCAGCAACGCGGCCTTTTTACGGTTCCTGGCCTTTTGCTGGCCTTTTGCTCACAT
GTTCTTTCCTGCGTTATCCCCTGATTCTGTGGATAACCGTATTACCGCCTTTGAGTGAGCTGATACCGCT
CGCCGCAGCCGAACGACCGAGCGCAGCGAGTCAGTGAGCGAGGAAGCGGAAGAGCGCCTGATGCGGTATT
TTCTCCTTACGCATCTGTGCGGTATTTCACACCGCATAAATTCCGACACCATCGAATGGCGCAAAACCTT
TCGCGGTATGGCATGATAGCGCCCGGAAGAGAGTCAATTCAGGGTGGTGAATGTGAAACCAGTAACGTTA
TACGATGTCGCAGAGTATGCCGGTGTCTCTTATCAGACCGTTTCCCGCGTGGTGAACCAGGCCAGCCACG
TTTCTGCGAAAACGCGGGAAAAAGTGGAAGCGGCGATGGCGGAGCTGAATTACATTCCCAACCGCGTGGC
ACAACAACTGGCGGGCAAACAGTCGTTGCTGATTGGCGTTGCCACCTCCAGTCTGGCCCTGCACGCGCCG
TCGCAAATTGTCGCGGCGATTAAATCTCGCGCCGATCAACTGGGTGCCAGCGTGGTGGTGTCGATGGTAG
AACGAAGCGGCGTCGAAGCCTGTAAAGCGGCGGTGCACAATCTTCTCGCGCAACGCGTCAGTGGGCTGAT
CATTAACTATCCGCTGGATGACCAGGATGCCATTGCTGTGGAAGCTGCCTGCACTAATGTTCCGGCGTTA
TTTCTTGATGTCTCTGACCAGACACCCATCAACAGTATTATTTTCTCCCATGAAGACGGTACGCGACTGG
GCGTGGAGCATCTGGTCGCATTGGGTCACCAGCAAATCGCGCTGTTAGCGGGCCCATTAAGTTCTGTCTC
GGCGCGTCTGCGTCTGGCTGGCTGGCATAAATATCTCACTCGCAATCAAATTCAGCCGATAGCGGAACGG
GAAGGCGACTGGAGTGCCATGTCCGGTTTTCAACAAACCATGCAAATGCTGAATGAGGGCATCGTTCCCA
CTGCGATGCTGGTTGCCAACGATCAGATGGCGCTGGGCGCAATGCGCGCCATTACCGAGTCCGGGCTGCG
CGTTGGTGCGGATATCTCGGTAGTGGGATACGACGATACCGAAGACAGCTCATGTTATATCCCGCCGTTA
ACCACCATCAAACAGGATTTTCGCCTGCTGGGGCAAACCAGCGTGGACCGCTTGCTGCAACTCTCTCAGG
GCCAGGCGGTGAAGGGCAATCAGCTGTTGCCCGTCTCACTGGTGAAAAGAAAAACCACGCTAGCGCCCAA
TACGCAAACCGCCTCTCCCCGCGCGTTGGCCGATTCATTAATGCAGCTGGCACGACAGGTTTCCCGACTG
GAAAGCGGGCAGTGAGCGCAACGCAATTAATGTAAGTTAGCTCACTCATTAGGCACCCCAGGCTTTACAC
TTTATGCTTCCGGCTCGTATGTTGTGTGGAATTGTGAGCGGATAACAATTTCACACAGGAAACAGCTATG
ACCATGATTACGGATTCACTGGCCGTCGTTTTACAACGTCGTGACTGGGAAAACCCTGGCGTTACCCAAC
TTAATCGCCTTGCAGCACATCCCCCTTTCGCCAGCTGGCGTAATAGCGAAGAGGCCCGCACCGATCGCCC
TTCCCAACAGTTGCGCAGCCTGAATGGCGAATGGCGCTTTGCCTGGTTTCCGGCACCAGAAGCGGTGCCG
GAAAGCTGGCTGGAGTGCGATCTTCCTGAGGCCGATACTGTCGTCGTCCCCTCAAACTGGCAGATGCACG
GTTACGATGCGCCCATCTACACCAACGTGACCTATCCCATTACGGTCAATCCGCCGTTTGTTCCCACGGA
GAATCCGACGGGTTGTTACTCGCTCACATTTAATGTTGATGAAAGCTGGCTACAGGAAGGCCAGACGCGA
ATTATTTTTGATGGCGTTGGAATTAGCTTATCGACTGCACGGTGCACCAATGCTTCTGGCGTCAGGCAGC
CATCGGAAGCTGTGGTATGGCTGTGCAGGTCGTAAATCACTGCATAATTCGTGTCGCTCAAGGCGCACTC
CCGTTCTGGATAATGTTTTTTGC
